Addgene plasmid #168790: pAAV-GFAP-eLACCO1.1
Purpose: Astrocyte expression of fluorescent sensor for extracellular lactate
Depositing lab: Marie-Eve Paquet. Depositing organization: Centre de Recherche CERVO. Publication: A genetically encoded fluorescent biosensor for extracellular L-lactate. Nasu Y, Murphy-Royal C, Wen Y, Haidey JN, Molina RS, Aggarwal A, Zhang S, Kamijo Y, Paquet ME, Podgorski K, Drobizhev M, Bains JS, Lemieux MJ, Gordon GR, Campbell RE. Nat Commun. 2021 Dec 6;12(1):7058. doi: 10.1038/s41467-021-27332-2. PubMed 34873165.
Backbone
  Vector backbone: pAAV
  Vector type: Mammalian Expression, AAV
Growth in bacteria
  Bacterial resistance: Ampicillin, 100 μg/mL
  Growth temperature: 30°C
  Growth strain: NEB Stable
  Copy number: High Copy
Gene/Insert
  Gene/Insert name: eLacco1.1
  Insert size (bp): 1821
  Promoter: GFAP
  Tag / fusion protein: GPI (C terminal on insert); ER export (N terminal on insert)
  Cloning method: Restriction Enzyme; 5′ cloning site BamH1 (not destroyed); 3′ cloning site Xho1 (not destroyed)
  Sequencing primers: 5′ GFAP; 3′ WPRE
Resource information
  A portion of this plasmid was derived from a plasmid made by: Robert Campbell
Terms and licenses: Academic/Nonprofit Terms; Industry Terms: Not Available to Industry
Depositor comments: Please visit https://www.biorxiv.org/content/10.1101/2021.03.05.434048v1 for bioRxiv preprint.
How to cite: pAAV-GFAP-eLACCO1.1 was a gift from Marie-Eve Paquet (Addgene plasmid # 168790 ; http://n2t.net/addgene:168790 ; RRID:Addgene_168790)
