[The description below was written by a language model from this plasmid's Addgene catalogue record and pLannotate feature annotations shown in this document.]
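Description:
pAAV-GFAP-eLACCO1.1 is an adeno-associated virus transfer plasmid (6,778 nt in the sequenced record) built on a pAAV backbone for expressing a genetically encoded fluorescent sensor of extracellular L-lactate in astrocytes. It is maintained in bacteria through a high-copy ColE1/pUC-type origin and selected with ampicillin via the β-lactamase gene and its own promoter. An f1 phage origin is also present, along with small annotated remnants of pBR322 bom and rop sequences. The expression cassette is flanked by AAV2 inverted terminal repeats, which allow the intervening DNA to be replicated and packaged into AAV particles when rep, cap and helper functions are supplied in trans. The downstream ITR is annotated in full, whereas the upstream one is detected only as two short fragments. This may reflect how repeat-rich ITRs are read or annotated rather than a real deletion, but the record does not settle the point.

The catalogue lists a GFAP promoter driving the 1,821 bp eLACCO1.1 insert, cloned between BamHI and XhoI sites. The promoter is not annotated in the feature table, but it presumably lies in the unannotated stretch between the upstream ITR and the coding region. Within the insert, a GFP-derived segment (annotated as cEGFP) provides the fluorescent readout. The sequences on either side of it, presumably the lactate-binding portion of the sensor, are not identified by the annotation. Human CD59 fragments sit at both ends of the insert, matching the listed N-terminal ER export (leader) sequence and C-terminal GPI anchor signal. Together these route the protein through the secretory pathway and tether it to the outer face of the plasma membrane, where it can detect extracellular lactate. A WPRE and the human growth hormone polyadenylation signal follow the insert to enhance transcript stability and processing.
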