Features (pLannotate 1.2.2; 15 found; start..end, strand, type, name):
      1..589     +  rep_origin     ori: high-copy-number ColE1/pMB1/pBR322/pUC origin of replication
    662..689     +  repeat_region  AAV2 ITR (fragment): inverted terminal repeat of adeno-associated virus serotype 2 inverted
    718..745     +  repeat_region  AAV2 ITR (fragment): inverted terminal repeat of adeno-associated virus serotype 2 inverted
   1537..1611    +  CDS            CD59 (fragment): CD59_HUMAN - Also known as MIC11, MIN1, MIN2, MIN3, MSK21. Experimental evidence at protein level: Swiss-Prot protein existence level 1. The soluble form from urine retains its specific complement binding activity, but exhibits greatly reduced ability to inhibit MAC assembly on cell membranes. From Homo sapiens (Human).
   2203..2922    +  CDS            cEGFP: cEGFP is a basic (constitutively fluorescent) green fluorescent protein published in 2008, derived from Aequorea victoria.
   3439..3531    +  CDS            CD59 (fragment): CD59_HUMAN - Also known as MIC11, MIN1, MIN2, MIN3, MSK21. Experimental evidence at protein level: Swiss-Prot protein existence level 1. The soluble form from urine retains its specific complement binding activity, but exhibits greatly reduced ability to inhibit MAC assembly on cell membranes. From Homo sapiens (Human).
   3555..4143    +  misc_feature   WPRE: woodchuck hepatitis virus posttranscriptional regulatory element
   4175..4651    +  polyA_signal   hGH poly(A) signal: human growth hormone polyadenylation signal
   4691..4831    +  repeat_region  AAV2 ITR: inverted terminal repeat of adeno-associated virus serotype 2 inverted
   4836..4887    -  misc_feature   bom (fragment): basis of mobility region from pBR322
   4906..5361    +  rep_origin     f1 ori (sequence partly withheld): f1 bacteriophage origin of replication; arrow indicates direction of (+) strand synthesis
   5362..5411    -  misc_feature   bom (fragment): basis of mobility region from pBR322
   5513..5548    -  CDS            rop (fragment): Rop protein, which maintains plasmids at low copy number; rop
   5643..5747    +  promoter       AmpR promoter: bla
   5748..6608    +  CDS            AmpR: β-lactamase; bla; confers resistance to ampicillin, carbenicillin, and related antibiotics
>Addgene plasmid #168790 | pAAV-GFAP-eLACCO1.1 | addgene full sequence | sequence record 331489 | Addgene NGS Result
TTGAGATCCTTTTTTTCTGCGCGTAATCTGCTGCTTGCAAACAAAAAAACCACCGCTACCAGCGGTGGTT
TGTTTGCCGGATCAAGAGCTACCAACTCTTTTTCCGAAGGTAACTGGCTTCAGCAGAGCGCAGATACCAA
ATACTGTTCTTCTAGTGTAGCCGTAGTTAGGCCACCACTTCAAGAACTCTGTAGCACCGCCTACATACCT
CGCTCTGCTAATCCTGTTACCAGTGGCTGCTGCCAGTGGCGATAAGTCGTGTCTTACCGGGTTGGACTCA
AGACGATAGTTACCGGATAAGGCGCAGCGGTCGGGCTGAACGGGGGGTTCGTGCACACAGCCCAGCTTGG
AGCGAACGACCTACACCGAACTGAGATACCTACAGCGTGAGCTATGAGAAAGCGCCACGCTTCCCGAAGG
GAGAAAGGCGGACAGGTATCCGGTAAGCGGCAGGGTCGGAACAGGAGAGCGCACGAGGGAGCTTCCAGGG
GGAAACGCCTGGTATCTTTATAGTCCTGTCGGGTTTCGCCACCTCTGACTTGAGCGTCGATTTTTGTGAT
GCTCGTCAGGGGGGCGGAGCCTATGGAAAAACGCCAGCAACGCGGCCTTTTTACGGTTCCTGGCCTTTTG
CTGGCCTTTTGCTCACATGTCCTGCAGGCAGCTGCGCGCTCGCTCGCTCACTGAGGCCGCCCGGGCGTCG
GGCGACCTTTGGTCGCCCGGCCTCAGTGAGCGAGCGAGCGCGCAGAGAGGGAGTGGCCAACTCCATCACT
AGGGGTTCCTGCGGCCGCACGCAGATCTAACATATCCTGGTGTGGAGTAGGGGACGCTGCTCTGACAGAG
GCTCGGGGGCCTGAGCTGGCTCTGTGAGCTGGGGAGGAGGCAGACAGCCAGGCCTTGTCTGCAAGCAGAC
CTGGCAGCATTGGGCTGGCCGCCCCCCAGGGCCTCCTCTTCATGCCCAGTGAATGACTCACCTTGGCACA
GACACAATGTTCGGGGTGGGCACAGTGCCTGCTTCCCGCCGCACCCCAGCCCCCCTCAAATGCCTTCCGA
GAAGCCCATTGAGCAGGGGGCTTGCATTGCACCCCAGCCTGACAGCCTGGCATCTTGGGATAAAAGCAGC
ACAGCCCCCTAGGGGCTGCCCTTGCTGTGTGGCGCCACCGGCGGTGGAGAACAAGGCTCTATTCAGCCTG
TGCCCAGGAAAGGGGATCAGGGGATGCCCAGGCATGGACAGTGGGTGGCAGGGGGGGAGAGGAGGGCTGT
CTGCTTCCCAGAAGTCCAAGGACACAAATGGGTGAGGGGAGAGCTCTCCCCATAGCTGGGCTGCGGCCCA
ACCCCACCCCCTCAGGCTATGCCAGGGGGTGTTGCCAGGGGCACCCGGGCATCGCCAGTCTAGCCCACTC
CTTCATAAAGCCCTCGCATCCCAGGAGCGAGCAGAGCCAGAGCAGGTTGGAGAGGAGACGCATCACCTCC
GCTGCTCGCGGGGATCCACCGGTGAGCTCCCGCGGCGGCCGCTCTAGATTAGTCTGCAGAATCACCATGG
GAATCCAAGGAGGGTCTGTCCTGTTCGGGCTGCTGCTCGTCCTGGCTGTCTTCTGCCATTCAGGTCATAG
CAGATCTATGTTCTCTCCCTTGGCAGTGGCCCAGGCTCGACGCTATAGGTGGAGGATTCAAACCGCGTGG
GATGCTGGAACAGTAGGCTACAGTCTGTTCCAAAAGTTTACGGAGCGGGTAAAGGAACTGACGGATGGAC
AGCTTGAGGTCCAGCCTTTTCCAGCGGGTGCAGTCGTAGGCACGTTTGATATGTTCGACGCGGTCAAGAC
TGGAGTTTTGGACGGAATGAATCCTTTCACGCTGTTTTGGGCAGGGAGGATGCCGGTTACAGCTTTCCTC
TCCAGCTACGCCCTCGGGTTGGACCGACCTGACCAGTGGGAAACATGGTTTTACTCCCTGGGTGGCCTCG
ACAACGCCCGACGAGCCTTTGCCGAGCAAGGCCTCTTCTACGTGGGACCAGTTCAGCACGACCTCAATAC
AATTCATTCAAGGAAGCCGATCCGGAGATTTGAGGACTTCAAAGGTGTCAAGCTCCGAGTGCCGGGCGGC
ATGATTGCGGAAGTTTTTGCGGCCGCAGGAGCTTCCACCGTCCTCTTGCCTGGGGGGGAGGTCTACCCCG
CTCTGGAAAGAGGGGTAATAGATTGGAGCCACAACGTCTATATCATGGCCGACAAGCAGAGGAACGGCAT
CAAGGCGAACTTCGAGATCCGCCACAACATCGAGGACGGCGGCGTGCAGCTCGCCTACCACTACCAGCAG
AACACCCCCATCGGCGACGGCCCCGTGCTGCTGCCCGACAACCACTACCTGAGCACCCAGACCAAACTTT
CGAAAGACCCCAACGAGAAGCGCGATCACATGGTCCTGCTGGAGTTCGTGACCGCCGCCGGGATCACTCT
CGGCATGGACGAGCTGTACAAGGGCGGTACCGGAGGGAGAATGGTGAGCAAGGGCGAGGAGCTGTTCACC
GGGGTGGTGCCCATCCTGGTCGAGCTGGACGGCGACGTAAACGGCCACAAGTTCAGCGTGTCCGGCGAGG
GTGAGGGCGATGCCACCTCCGGCAAGCTGACCCTGAAGTTCATCTGCACCACCGGCAAGCTGCCCGTGCC
CTGGCCCACCCTCGTGACCACCCTGACCTACGGCGTGCAGTGCTTCAGCCGCTACCCCGACCACATGAAG
CAGCACGACTTCTTCAAGTCGGCCATGCCCGAAGGCTACATCCAGGAGCGCACCATCTTCTTCAAGGACG
ACGGCAACTACAAGACCCGCGCCGAGGTGAAGTTCGAGGGCGACACCCTGGTGAACCGCATCGAGCTGAA
GGGCATCGACTTCAAGGAGGACGGCAACATCCTGGGGCATAAGCTGGAGTACAGCTTTAACGATGGTGGT
GCGGCTGATTTTGTTGGGCCTGCAGTAAACTATAACTTGGGGTTCCATCAGGTGGCAAAGTACATCATAA
TGGGGCCTCCAGAGACGCCTGCCATTCATCAACCTGTAGACCTCATGGACTTCACCATAAACCTTAATCG
GTGGCGCAGCCTTCCAAAGCCTCTGCAAGAAAGATTCATCGCGGCGGTTCACGAGTACTCTTGGATTCAC
TACGCAGGCATTCAGAAGGCTAATTTGGAGGCGTGGCCGAAATATCGGCAGGCAGGTGTTGAGGTCATCC
GGCTGAGCAACGAGGATGTTAGAAAATTCAGGCGACTCGCTATTCCCATTTGGTTTAAGTGGGCTAAGAT
GGATAAATACTCACGAGAGGCATTCGCGTCCCAACTGGAGTATATGAAAGGTATAGGTTACGTTACGGAC
GAGGAATTGAAGGGCTTGAGCCTGGGCTCCACCTCCGGCTCCGGCAAGCCCGGCTCCGGCGAGGGCTCCA
CCAAGGGCGAATTCCTTGAAAATGGTGGGACATCCTTATCAGAGAAAACAGTTCTTCTGCTGGTGACTCC
ATTTCTGGCAGCAGCCTGGAGCCTTCATCCCTAAGGATCATCAAGCTTATCGATAATCAACCTCTGGATT
ACAAAATTTGTGAAAGATTGACTGGTATTCTTAACTATGTTGCTCCTTTTACGCTATGTGGATACGCTGC
TTTAATGCCTTTGTATCATGCTATTGCTTCCCGTATGGCTTTCATTTTCTCCTCCTTGTATAAATCCTGG
TTGCTGTCTCTTTATGAGGAGTTGTGGCCCGTTGTCAGGCAACGTGGCGTGGTGTGCACTGTGTTTGCTG
ACGCAACCCCCACTGGTTGGGGCATTGCCACCACCTGTCAGCTCCTTTCCGGGACTTTCGCTTTCCCCCT
CCCTATTGCCACGGCGGAACTCATCGCCGCCTGCCTTGCCCGCTGCTGGACAGGGGCTCGGCTGTTGGGC
ACTGACAATTCCGTGGTGTTGTCGGGGAAATCATCGTCCTTTCCTTGGCTGCTCGCCTATGTTGCCACCT
GGATTCTGCGCGGGACGTCCTTCTGCTACGTCCCTTCGGCCCTCAATCCAGCGGACCTTCCTTCCCGCGG
CCTGCTGCCGGCTCTGCGGCCTCTTCCGCGTCTTCGCCTTCGCCCTCAGACGAGTCGGATCTCCCTTTGG
GCCGCCTCCCCGCATCGATACCGAGCGCTGCTCGAGAGATCTACGGGTGGCATCCCTGTGACCCCTCCCC
AGTGCCTCTCCTGGCCCTGGAAGTTGCCACTCCAGTGCCCACCAGCCTTGTCCTAATAAAATTAAGTTGC
ATCATTTTGTCTGACTAGGTGTCCTTCTATAATATTATGGGGTGGAGGGGGGTGGTATGGAGCAAGGGGC
AAGTTGGGAAGACAACCTGTAGGGCCTGCGGGGTCTATTGGGAACCAAGCTGGAGTGCAGTGGCACAATC
TTGGCTCACTGCAATCTCCGCCTCCTGGGTTCAAGCGATTCTCCTGCCTCAGCCTCCCGAGTTGTTGGGA
TTCCAGGCATGCATGACCAGGCTCAGCTAATTTTTGTTTTTTTGGTAGAGACGGGGTTTCACCATATTGG
CCAGGCTGGTCTCCAACTCCTAATCTCAGGTGATCTACCCACCTTGGCCTCCCAAATTGCTGGGATTACA
GGCGTGAACCACTGCTCCCTTCCCTGTCCTTCTGATTTTGTAGGTAACCACGTGCGGACCGAGCGGCCGC
AGGAACCCCTAGTGATGGAGTTGGCCACTCCCTCTCTGCGCGCTCGCTCGCTCACTGAGGCCGGGCGACC
AAAGGTCGCCCGACGCCCGGGCTTTGCCCGGGCGGCCTCAGTGAGCGAGCGAGCGCGCAGCTGCCTGCAG
GGGCGCCTGATGCGGTATTTTCTCCTTACGCATCTGTGCGGTATTTCACACCGCATA
[95 nt withheld, positions 4888-4982]
T
[46 nt withheld, positions 4984-5029]
C
[141 nt withheld, positions 5031-5171]
CCTTTGACGTTGGAGTCCACGTTCTTT
[37 nt withheld, positions 5199-5235]
ACTCTATCTCGGGCTATTCTTTTGATTTATAAGGGATTTTGCCGATTTCGGTCTATTGGTTAAAAAATGA
GCTGATTTAACAAAAATTTAACGCGAATTTTAACAAAATATTAACGTTTACAATTTTATGGTGCACTCTC
AGTACAATCTGCTCTGATGCCGCATAGTTAAGCCAGCCCCGACACCCGCCAACACCCGCTGACGCGCCCT
GACGGGCTTGTCTGCTCCCGGCATCCGCTTACAGACAAGCTGTGACCGTCTCCGGGAGCTGCATGTGTCA
GAGGTTTTCACCGTCATCACCGAAACGCGCGAGACGAAAGGGCCTCGTGATACGCCTATTTTTATAGGTT
AATGTCATGATAATAATGGTTTCTTAGACGTCAGGTGGCACTTTTCGGGGAAATGTGCGCGGAACCCCTA
TTTGTTTATTTTTCTAAATACATTCAAATATGTATCCGCTCATGAGACAATAACCCTGATAAATGCTTCA
ATAATATTGAAAAAGGAAGAGTATGAGTATTCAACATTTCCGTGTCGCCCTTATTCCCTTTTTTGCGGCA
TTTTGCCTTCCTGTTTTTGCTCACCCAGAAACGCTGGTGAAAGTAAAAGATGCTGAAGATCAGTTGGGTG
CACGAGTGGGTTACATCGAACTGGATCTCAACAGCGGTAAGATCCTTGAGAGTTTTCGCCCCGAAGAACG
TTTTCCAATGATGAGCACTTTTAAAGTTCTGCTATGTGGCGCGGTATTATCCCGTATTGACGCCGGGCAA
GAGCAACTCGGTCGCCGCATACACTATTCTCAGAATGACTTGGTTGAGTACTCACCAGTCACAGAAAAGC
ATCTTACGGATGGCATGACAGTAAGAGAATTATGCAGTGCTGCCATAACCATGAGTGATAACACTGCGGC
CAACTTACTTCTGACAACGATCGGAGGACCGAAGGAGCTAACCGCTTTTTTGCACAACATGGGGGATCAT
GTAACTCGCCTTGATCGTTGGGAACCGGAGCTGAATGAAGCCATACCAAACGACGAGCGTGACACCACGA
TGCCTGTAGCAATGGCAACAACGTTGCGCAAACTATTAACTGGCGAACTACTTACTCTAGCTTCCCGGCA
ACAATTAATAGACTGGATGGAGGCGGATAAAGTTGCAGGACCACTTCTGCGCTCGGCCCTTCCGGCTGGC
TGGTTTATTGCTGATAAATCTGGAGCCGGTGAGCGTGGGTCTCGCGGTATCATTGCAGCACTGGGGCCAG
ATGGTAAGCCCTCCCGTATCGTAGTTATCTACACGACGGGGAGTCAGGCAACTATGGATGAACGAAATAG
ACAGATCGCTGAGATAGGTGCCTCACTGATTAAGCATTGGTAACTGTCAGACCAAGTTTACTCATATATA
CTTTAGATTGATTTAAAACTTCATTTTTAATTTAAAAGGATCTAGGTGAAGATCCTTTTTGATAATCTCA
TGACCAAAATCCCTTAACGTGAGTTTTCGTTCCACTGAGCGTCAGACCCCGTAGAAAAGATCAAAGGATC
TTC
